Addgene plasmid #106685: gh12
Purpose: expression of gRNA targeting GALNT12
Depositing lab: Eric-Paul Bennett. Depositing organization: University of Copenhagen. Publication: A validated gRNA library for CRISPR/Cas9 targeting of the human glycosyltransferase genome. Narimatsu Y, Joshi HJ, Zhang Y, Gomes C, Chen YH, Lorenzetti F, Furukawa S, Schjoldager K, Hansen L, Clausen H, Bennett EP, Wandall HH. Glycobiology. 2018 Jan 5. pii: 4791732. doi: 10.1093/glycob/cwx101. PubMed 29315387.
Backbone
  Vector backbone: EPB104
  Backbone manufacturer: Eric-Paul Bennett (Addgene plasmid # 68369)
  Backbone size w/o insert (bp): 2376
  Vector type: Mammalian Expression
Growth in bacteria
  Bacterial resistance: Ampicillin, 100 μg/mL
  Growth temperature: 37°C
  Growth strain: DH5alpha
  Copy number: High Copy
Gene/Insert
  Gene/Insert name: GALNT12
  gRNA/shRNA sequence: TTCTTCTAGCAGGATATCCG
  Species: H. sapiens (human)
  Entrez Gene: GALNT12 (a.k.a. CRCS1, FLJ21212, GalNAc-T12)
  Cloning method: Restriction Enzyme; 5′ cloning site unknown (unknown if destroyed); 3′ cloning site unknown (unknown if destroyed)
  Sequencing primers: 5′ T7NP
Terms and licenses: Academic/Nonprofit Terms; Industry Terms: Not Available to Industry
How to cite: gh12 was a gift from Eric-Paul Bennett (Addgene plasmid # 106685 ; http://n2t.net/addgene:106685 ; RRID:Addgene_106685)
