[The description below was written by a language model from this plasmid's Addgene catalogue record and pLannotate feature annotations shown in this document.]
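Description:
gh12 is a small mammalian-expression guide RNA plasmid, built on the EPB104 backbone, that produces a single guide RNA directed against human GALNT12, the gene encoding the polypeptide GalNAc-transferase GalNAc-T12. The assembled sequence is about 2.7 kb. It replicates in E. coli from a high-copy ColE1/pUC-type origin and is selected with ampicillin through a β-lactamase gene driven by its native bla promoter. The feature table also picks up short remnants of an M13 origin, lacZα, lacI and an RSF origin. These are annotated only as fragments and appear to be leftover cloning-vector sequence rather than functional parts.

The working cassette is a human U6 RNA polymerase III promoter followed, after a short gap that fits a 20-nucleotide protospacer, by the Streptococcus pyogenes Cas9 guide RNA scaffold. Transcription from U6 therefore yields a complete single guide RNA whose targeting portion pairs with GALNT12 and whose scaffold portion recruits SpCas9. A T7 promoter lies just upstream of the U6 promoter, and the record lists a T7-region primer for sequencing the insert. The plasmid encodes no Cas9, no reporter and no mammalian selection marker, so the nuclease has to be supplied separately, for example from a co-transfected plasmid or a Cas9-expressing cell line. The guide was inserted by restriction cloning, but the sites used are not recorded.

The construct belongs to a validated gRNA collection covering the human glycosyltransferase genes. It is intended for CRISPR/Cas9 disruption of GALNT12 in human cells to study the role of this enzyme in glycosylation.
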