Features (pLannotate 1.2.2; 10 found; start..end, strand, type, name):
      3..134     -  rep_origin     M13 ori (fragment): M13 bacteriophage origin of replication; arrow indicates direction of (+) strand synthesis
    155..311     -  CDS            lacZα (fragment): LacZα fragment of β-galactosidase; lacZ fragment
    320..338     +  promoter       T7 promoter: promoter for bacteriophage T7 RNA polymerase
    398..638     +  promoter       U6 promoter: RNA polymerase III promoter for human U6 snRNA
    668..743     +  misc_RNA       gRNA scaffold: guide RNA scaffold for the Streptococcus pyogenes CRISPR/Cas9 system
    790..837     -  CDS            lacI (fragment): lac repressor; lacI; The lac repressor binds to the lac operator to inhibit transcription in E. coli. This inhibition can be relieved by adding lactose or isopropyl-β-D-thiogalactopyranoside (IPTG).
    874..914     -  rep_origin     RSF ori (fragment): Plasmids containing the RSF 1030 origin of replication can be propagated in E. coli cells that contain additional plasmids with compatible origins.
    992..1580    -  rep_origin     ori: high-copy-number ColE1/pMB1/pBR322/pUC origin of replication
   1751..2611    -  CDS            AmpR: β-lactamase; bla; confers resistance to ampicillin, carbenicillin, and related antibiotics
   2612..2716    -  promoter       AmpR promoter: bla
>Addgene plasmid #106685 | gh12 | addgene full sequence | sequence record 220735 | Addgene Assembled Full Sequence
CTAAATTGTAAGCGTTAATATTTTGTTAAAATTCGCGTTAAATTTTTGTTAAATCAGCTCATTTTTTAAC
CAATAGGCCGAAATCGGCAAAATCCCTTATAAATCAAAAGAATAGACCGAGATAGGGTTGAGTGGCCGCT
ACAGGGCGCTCCCATTCGCCATTCAGGCTGCGCAACTGTTGGGAAGGGCGTTTCGGTGCGGGCCTCTTCG
CTATTACGCCAGCTGGCGAAAGGGGGATGTGCTGCAAGGCGATTAAGTTGGGTAACGCCAGGGTTTTCCC
AGTCACGACGTTGTAAAACGACGGCCAGTGAGCGCGACGTAATACGACTCACTATAGGGCGAATTGGCGG
AAGGCCGTCAAGGCCACGTGTCTTGTCCAGAGCTCGATATCGAATTCGAGGGCCTATTTCCCATGATTCC
TTCATATTTGCATATACGATACAAGGCTGTTAGAGAGATAATTGGAATTAATTTGACTGTAAACACAAAG
ATATTAGTACAAAATACGTGACGTAGAAAGTAATAATTTCTTGGGTAGTTTGCAGTTTTAAAATTATGTT
TTAAAATGGACTATCATATGCTTACCGTAACTTGAAAGTATTTCGATTTCTTGGCTTTATATATCTTGTG
GAAAGGACGAAACACCGTTCTTCTAGCAGGATATCCGGTTTTAGAGCTAGAAATAGCAAGTTAAAATAAG
GCTAGTCCGTTATCAACTTGAAAAAGTGGCACCGAGTCGGTGCTTTTTTTGGTACCTGGAGCACAAGACT
GGCCTCATGGGCCTTCCGCTCACTGCCCGCTTTCCAGTCGGGAAACCTGTCGTGCCAGCTGCATTAACAT
GGTCATAGCTGTTTCCTTGCGTATTGGGCGCTCTCCGCTTCCTCGCTCACTGACTCGCTGCGCTCGGTCG
TTCGGGTAAAGCCTGGGGTGCCTAATGAGCAAAAGGCCAGCAAAAGGCCAGGAACCGTAAAAAGGCCGCG
TTGCTGGCGTTTTTCCATAGGCTCCGCCCCCCTGACGAGCATCACAAAAATCGACGCTCAAGTCAGAGGT
GGCGAAACCCGACAGGACTATAAAGATACCAGGCGTTTCCCCCTGGAAGCTCCCTCGTGCGCTCTCCTGT
TCCGACCCTGCCGCTTACCGGATACCTGTCCGCCTTTCTCCCTTCGGGAAGCGTGGCGCTTTCTCATAGC
TCACGCTGTAGGTATCTCAGTTCGGTGTAGGTCGTTCGCTCCAAGCTGGGCTGTGTGCACGAACCCCCCG
TTCAGCCCGACCGCTGCGCCTTATCCGGTAACTATCGTCTTGAGTCCAACCCGGTAAGACACGACTTATC
GCCACTGGCAGCAGCCACTGGTAACAGGATTAGCAGAGCGAGGTATGTAGGCGGTGCTACAGAGTTCTTG
AAGTGGTGGCCTAACTACGGCTACACTAGAAGAACAGTATTTGGTATCTGCGCTCTGCTGAAGCCAGTTA
CCTTCGGAAAAAGAGTTGGTAGCTCTTGATCCGGCAAACAAACCACCGCTGGTAGCGGTGGTTTTTTTGT
TTGCAAGCAGCAGATTACGCGCAGAAAAAAAGGATCTCAAGAAGATCCTTTGATCTTTTCTACGGGGTCT
GACGCTCAGTGGAACGAAAACTCACGTTAAGGGATTTTGGTCATGAGATTATCAAAAAGGATCTTCACCT
AGATCCTTTTAAATTAAAAATGAAGTTTTAAATCAATCTAAAGTATATATGAGTAAACTTGGTCTGACAG
TTACCAATGCTTAATCAGTGAGGCACCTATCTCAGCGATCTGTCTATTTCGTTCATCCATAGTTGCCTGA
CTCCCCGTCGTGTAGATAACTACGATACGGGAGGGCTTACCATCTGGCCCCAGTGCTGCAATGATACCGC
GAGAACCACGCTCACCGGCTCCAGATTTATCAGCAATAAACCAGCCAGCCGGAAGGGCCGAGCGCAGAAG
TGGTCCTGCAACTTTATCCGCCTCCATCCAGTCTATTAATTGTTGCCGGGAAGCTAGAGTAAGTAGTTCG
CCAGTTAATAGTTTGCGCAACGTTGTTGCCATTGCTACAGGCATCGTGGTGTCACGCTCGTCGTTTGGTA
TGGCTTCATTCAGCTCCGGTTCCCAACGATCAAGGCGAGTTACATGATCCCCCATGTTGTGCAAAAAAGC
GGTTAGCTCCTTCGGTCCTCCGATCGTTGTCAGAAGTAAGTTGGCCGCAGTGTTATCACTCATGGTTATG
GCAGCACTGCATAATTCTCTTACTGTCATGCCATCCGTAAGATGCTTTTCTGTGACTGGTGAGTACTCAA
CCAAGTCATTCTGAGAATAGTGTATGCGGCGACCGAGTTGCTCTTGCCCGGCGTCAATACGGGATAATAC
CGCGCCACATAGCAGAACTTTAAAAGTGCTCATCATTGGAAAACGTTCTTCGGGGCGAAAACTCTCAAGG
ATCTTACCGCTGTTGAGATCCAGTTCGATGTAACCCACTCGTGCACCCAACTGATCTTCAGCATCTTTTA
CTTTCACCAGCGTTTCTGGGTGAGCAAAAACAGGAAGGCAAAATGCCGCAAAAAAGGGAATAAGGGCGAC
ACGGAAATGTTGAATACTCATACTCTTCCTTTTTCAATATTATTGAAGCATTTATCAGGGTTATTGTCTC
ATGAGCGGATACATATTTGAATGTATTTAGAAAAATAAACAAATAGGGGTTCCGCGCACATTTCCCCGAA
AAGTGCCAC
