>Addgene plasmid #106685 | gh12 | addgene partial sequence | sequence record 220736 | hU6-F
GGAATTAATTTGACTGTAAACACAAAGATATTAGTACAAAATACGTGACGTAGAAAGTAATAATTTCTTG
GGTAGTTTGCAGTTTTAAAATTATGTTTTAAAATGGACTATCATATGCTTACCGTAACTTGAAAGTATTT
CGATTTCTTGGCTTTATATATCTTGTGGAAAGGACGAAACACCGTTCTTCTAGCAGGATATCCGGTTTTA
GAGCTAGAAATAGCAAGTTAAAATAAGGCTAGTCCGTTATCAACTTGAAAAAGTGGCACCGAGTCGGTGC
TTTTTTTGGTACCTGGAGCACAAGACTGGCCTCATGGGCCTTCCGCTCACTGCCCGCTTTCCAGTCGGGA
AACCTGTCGTGCCAGCTGCATTAACATGGTCATAGCTGTTTCCTTGCGTATTGGGCGCTCTCCGCTTCCT
CGCTCACTGACTCGCTGCGCTCGGTCGTTCGGGTAAAGCCTGGGGTGCCTAATGAGCAAAAGGCCAGCAA
AAGGCCAGGAACCGTAAAAAGGCCGCGTTGCTGGCGTTTTTCCATAGGCTCCGCCCCCCTGACGAGCATC
ACAAAAATCGACGCTCAAGTCAGAGGTGGCGAAACCCGACAGGACTATAAAGATACCAGGCGTTTCCCCC
TGGAAGCTCCCTCGTGCGCTCTCCTGTTCCGACCCTGCCGCTTACCGGATACCTGTCCGCCTTTCTCCCT
TCGGGAAGCGTGGCGCTTTCTCATAGCTCACGCTGTAGGTATCTCAGTTCGGTGTAGGTCGTTCGCTCCA
AGCTGGGCTGTGTGCACGAACCCCCCGTTCAGCCCGACCGCTGCGCCTTATCCGGTAACTATCGTCTTGA
GTCCAACCCGGTAAGACACGACTTATCGCCACTGGCAGCAGCCACTGGTAACAGGATTAGCAGAGCGAGG
TATGTAGG
